Addgene plasmid #126396: pGWB14-LYX178
Purpose: With a Nicotiana benthamiana transcription factor in PGWB14 backbone, for Agrobacterium mediated transient or stable expression corresponding transcription factor fused with a C-terminal HA tag.
Depositing lab: Silin Zhong. Depositing organization: Chinese University of Hong Kong.
Backbone
  Vector backbone: pGWB14
  Vector type: Plant Expression
  Selectable markers: Hygromycin
Growth in bacteria
  Bacterial resistance: Kanamycin, 50 μg/mL
  Growth temperature: 37°C
  Growth strain: DH5alpha
  Copy number: Low Copy
Gene/Insert
  Gene/Insert name: Niben101Scf08811g00007.1
  Species: Nicotiana benthamiana
  Promoter: CaMV 35S
  Tag / fusion protein: HA (C terminal on insert)
  Cloning method: Gibson Cloning
Terms and licenses: Academic/Nonprofit Terms; Industry Terms: Not Available to Industry
How to cite: pGWB14-LYX178 was a gift from Silin Zhong (Addgene plasmid # 126396 ; http://n2t.net/addgene:126396 ; RRID:Addgene_126396)
