[The description below was written by a language model from this plasmid's Addgene catalogue record and pLannotate feature annotations shown in this document.]
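Description:
pGWB14-LYX178 is a plant binary expression vector built on the pGWB14 backbone and intended for Agrobacterium-mediated transient or stable expression of a Nicotiana benthamiana transcription factor. The backbone is a low-copy, broad-host-range IncP replicon: the feature table shows oriV with its trans-acting replication protein trfA, plus oriT and traJ for conjugal mobilisation. This allows maintenance in both E. coli and Agrobacterium. Bacterial selection is by kanamycin (an aphA-3 type KanR gene). The backbone also carries remnants typical of this plasmid lineage, including an IS1 element and fragments of tetracycline resistance, ColE1 origin, lacZα and M13 origin sequences, which are not expected to be functional.

Between the nopaline-type right and left T-DNA borders lie three CaMV 35S-driven cassettes. The main one places the insert, Niben101Scf08811g00007.1, between attB1 and attB2 Gateway sites, fused in frame to a C-terminal 3xHA epitope and terminated by the NOS terminator; the record lists Gibson assembly as the cloning method. The annotation detects two regions similar to Arabidopsis WRKY43 within the insert, suggesting a WRKY-family factor with two WRKY domains, though the catalogue entry does not name the family. A second cassette, not mentioned in the catalogue fields, expresses the tomato bushy stunt virus P19 silencing suppressor with a CaMV poly(A) signal, which would be expected to boost transgene accumulation in agroinfiltrated leaves. The third, in the opposite orientation, expresses hygromycin phosphotransferase for selecting stable plant transformants. The HA tag enables immunodetection or immunoprecipitation of the expressed factor, though the record does not specify a particular downstream assay.
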