Features (pLannotate 1.2.2; 37 found; start..end, strand, type, name):
      3..89      -  CDS            traI (fragment): TRAI6_ECOLX - Experimental evidence at protein level: Swiss-Prot protein existence level 1. The initiation process of transfer DNA synthesis requires the interaction of at least three plasmid-specific components (TraH, I, and J) at the transfer origin resulting in the assembly of a specialised nucleoprotein complex - the relaxosome. Site- and strand-specific cleavage at the transfer origin is dependent on TraI and TraJ. From Escherichia coli.
    127..498     -  CDS            traJ: oriT-recognizing protein; traJ
    531..640     -  oriT           oriT: incP origin of transfer
    772..962     +  rep_origin     ori (fragment): high-copy-number ColE1/pMB1/pBR322/pUC origin of replication
   1321..1971    -  CDS            TetR: tetracycline resistance regulatory protein; tetR
   2077..2326    +  CDS            TcR (fragment): tetracycline efflux protein; tetA; confers resistance to tetracycline
   2436..2460    -  misc_feature   RB T-DNA repeat: right border repeat from nopaline C58 T-DNA
   2490..2508    +  misc_feature   MCS (fragment): pUC18/19 multiple cloning site
   2559..2904    +  promoter       CaMV 35S promoter: strong constitutive promoter from cauliflower mosaic virus
   2856..2902    +  promoter       minimal CaMV 35S promoter: minimal 35S promoter from cauliflower mosaic virus
   2914..2932    -  misc_feature   MCS (fragment): pUC18/19 multiple cloning site
   2943..3458    +  CDS            P19_TBSVC: Experimental evidence at protein level: Swiss-Prot protein existence level 1. Acts as a suppressor of RNA-mediated gene silencing, also known as post-transcriptional gene silencing (PTGS), a mechanism of plant viral defense that limits the accumulation of viral RNAs. Binds to short interfering RNAs (siRNAs) with high affinity. Acts as a molecular caliper to specifically select siRNAs based on the length of the duplex region of the RNA (By similarity). From Tomato bushy stunt virus (strain Cherry) (TBSV).
   3531..3707    +  polyA_signal   CaMV poly(A) signal: cauliflower mosaic virus polyadenylation signal
   4210..4551    +  promoter       CaMV 35S promoter: strong constitutive promoter from cauliflower mosaic virus
   4577..4601    +  protein_bind   attB1: mutant version of attB; recombination site for the Gateway® BP reaction BP Clonase™
   5348..5548    +  CDS            WRKY43 (fragment): WRK43_ARATH - Experimental evidence at protein level: Swiss-Prot protein existence level 1. Transcription factor. Interacts specifically with the W box (5'-(T)TGAC[CT]-3'), a frequently occurring elicitor-responsive cis- acting element (By similarity). From Arabidopsis thaliana (Mouse-ear cress).
   5783..6010    +  CDS            WRKY43 (fragment): WRK43_ARATH - Experimental evidence at protein level: Swiss-Prot protein existence level 1. Transcription factor. Interacts specifically with the W box (5'-(T)TGAC[CT]-3'), a frequently occurring elicitor-responsive cis- acting element (By similarity). From Arabidopsis thaliana (Mouse-ear cress).
   6384..6408    -  protein_bind   attB2: mutant version of attB; recombination site for the Gateway® BP reaction BP Clonase™
   6437..6526    +  CDS            3xHA: three tandem HA epitope tags
   6560..6812    +  terminator     NOS terminator: nopaline synthase terminator and poly(A) signal
   7241..7493    -  terminator     NOS terminator: nopaline synthase terminator and poly(A) signal
   7517..7945    -  CDS            nos (fragment): DHNO_AGRT7 - Protein inferred from homology: Swiss-Prot protein existence level 3. From Agrobacterium tumefaciens (strain T37).
   7961..8986    -  CDS            HygR: aminoglycoside phosphotransferase from E. coli; aph(4)-Ia; confers resistance to hygromycin
   8996..9340    -  promoter       CaMV 35S promoter: strong constitutive promoter from cauliflower mosaic virus
   8997..9043    -  promoter       minimal CaMV 35S promoter: minimal 35S promoter from cauliflower mosaic virus
   9446..9601    +  CDS            lacZα (fragment) (sequence partly withheld): LacZα fragment of β-galactosidase; lacZ fragment
   9599..9899    +  rep_origin     M13 ori (fragment) (sequence partly withheld): M13 bacteriophage origin of replication; arrow indicates direction of (+) strand synthesis
   9900..10030   +  CDS            lacI (fragment): lac repressor; lacI; The lac repressor binds to the lac operator to inhibit transcription in E. coli. This inhibition can be relieved by adding lactose or isopropyl-β-D-thiogalactopyranoside (IPTG).
  10084..10108   -  misc_feature   LB T-DNA repeat: left border repeat from nopaline C58 T-DNA
  11565..11684   -  CDS            tetR (fragment): TETR1_ECOLX - Experimental evidence at protein level: Swiss-Prot protein existence level 1. TetR is the repressor of the tetracycline resistance element; its N-terminal region forms a helix-turn-helix structure and binds DNA. Binding of tetracycline to TetR reduces the repressor affinity for the tetracycline resistance gene (tetA) promoter operator sites. From Escherichia coli.
  11704..12852   -  CDS            trfA: trans-acting replication protein that binds to and activates oriV
  13151..13945   -  CDS            KanR: aminoglycoside phosphotransferase; aphA-3; confers resistance to kanamycin
  14137..14904   +  mobile_element IS1: prokaryotic transposable element IS1
  14913..15062   -  CDS            satA (fragment): STA_BACSU - Also known as yyaR. Experimental evidence at protein level: Swiss-Prot protein existence level 1. Involved in resistance to streptothricin, a broad-spectrum antibiotic produced by streptomycetes. Detoxifies streptothricin via acetylation of the beta amino group of the first beta-lysyl moiety of streptothricin. From Bacillus subtilis (strain 168).
  15061..15255   -  CDS            satA (fragment): STA_BACSU - Also known as yyaR. Experimental evidence at protein level: Swiss-Prot protein existence level 1. Involved in resistance to streptothricin, a broad-spectrum antibiotic produced by streptomycetes. Detoxifies streptothricin via acetylation of the beta amino group of the first beta-lysyl moiety of streptothricin. From Bacillus subtilis (strain 168).
  15258..15533   -  CDS            klaC (fragment): KLAC_ECOLX - Also known as telB. Protein predicted: Swiss-Prot protein existence level 4. Belongs to the kla operon, which is associated with cryptic tellurite resistance, and IncW plasmid fertility inhibition. From Escherichia coli.
  15597..16228   -  rep_origin     oriV: incP origin of replication
>Addgene plasmid #126396 | pGWB14-LYX178 | addgene full sequence | sequence record 247596 | Addgene NGS Result
TCGGTCTTGCCTTGCTCGTCGGTGATGTACTTCACCAGCTCCGCGAAGTCGCTCTTCTTGATGGAGCGCA
TGGGGACGTGCTTGGCAATCACGCGCACCCCCCGGCCGTTTTAGCGGCTAAAAAAGTCATGGCTCTGCCC
TCGGGCGGACCACGCCCATCATGACCTTGCCAAGCTCGTCCTGCTTCTCTTCGATCTTCGCCAGCAGGGC
GAGGATCGTGGCATCACCGAACCGCGCCGTGCGCGGGTCGTCGGTGAGCCAGAGTTTCAGCAGGCCGCCC
AGGCGGCCCAGGTCGCCATTGATGCGGGCCAGCTCGCGGACGTGCTCATAGTCCACGACGCCCGTGATTT
TGTAGCCCTGGCCGACGGCCAGCAGGTAGGCCGACAGGCTCATGCCGGCCGCCGCCGCCTTTTCCTCAAT
CGCTCTTCGTTCGTCTGGAAGGCAGTACACCTTGATAGGTGGGCTGCCCTTCCTGGTTGGCTTGGTTTCA
TCAGCCATCCGCTTGCCCTCATCTGTTACGCCGGCGGTAGCCGGCCAGCCTCGCAGAGCAGGATTCCCGT
TGAGCACCGCCAGGTGCGAATAAGGGACAGTGAAGAAGGAACACCCGCTCGCGGGTGGGCCTACTTCACC
TATCCTGCCCGGCTGACGCCGTTGGATACACCAAGGAAAGTCTACACGAACCCTTTGGCAAAATCCTGTA
TATCGTGCGAAAAAGGATGGATATACCGAAAAAATCGCTATAATGACCCCGAAGCAGGGTTATGCAGCGG
AAAAGCGCCACGCTTCCCGAAGGGAGAAAGGCGGACAGGTATCCGGTAAGCGGCAGGGTCGGAACAGGAG
AGCGCACGAGGGAGCTTCCAGGGGGAAACGCCTGGTATCTTTATAGTCCTGTCGGGTTTCGCCACCTCTG
ACTTGAGCGTCGATTTTTGTGATGCTCGTCAGGGGGGCGGAGCCTATGGAAAAACGCCAGCAACGCGGCC
TTTTTACGGTTCCTGGCCTTTTGCTGGCCTTTTGCTCACATGTTCTTTCCTGCGTTATCCCCTGATTCTG
TGGATAACCGTATTACCGCCTTTGAGTGAGCTGATACCGCTCGCCGCAGCCGAACGACCGAGCGCAGCGA
GTCAGTGAGCGAGGAAGCGGAAGAGCGCCAGAAGGCCGCCAGAGAGGCCGAGCGCGGCCGTGAGGCTTGG
ACGCTAGGGCAGGGCATGAAAAAGCCCGTAGCGGGCTGCTACGGGCGTCTGACGCGGTGGAAAGGGGGAG
GGGATGTTGTCTACATGGCTCTGCTGTAGTGAGTGGGTTGCGCTCCGGCAGCGGTCCTGATCAATCGTCA
CCCTTTCTCGGTCCTTCAACGTTCCTGACAACGAGCCTCCTTTTCGCCAATCCATCGACAATCACCGCGA
GTCCCTGCTCGAACGCTGCGTCCGGACCGGCTTCGTCGAAGGCGTCTATCGCGGCCCGCAACAGCGGCGA
GAGCGGAGCCTGTTCAACGGTGCCGCCGCGCTCGCCGGCATCGCTGTCGCCGGCCTGCTCCTCAAGCACG
GCCCCAACAGTGAAGTAGCTGATTGTCATCAGCGCATTGACGGCGTCCCCGGCCGAAAAACCCGCCTCGC
AGAGGAAGCGAAGCTGCGCGTCGGCCGTTTCCATCTGCGGTGCGCCCGGTCGCGTGCCGGCATGGATGCG
CGCGCCATCGCGGTAGGCGAGCAGCGCCTGCCTGAAGCTGCGGGCATTCCCGATCAGAAATGAGCGCCAG
TCGTCGTCGGCTCTCGGCACCGAATGCGTATGATTCTCCGCCAGCATGGCTTCGGCCAGTGCGTCGAGCA
GCGCCCGCTTGTTCCTGAAGTGCCAGTAAAGCGCCGGCTGCTGAACCCCCAACCGTTCCGCCAGTTTGCG
TGTCGTCAGACCGTCTACGCCGACCTCGTTCAACAGGTCCAGGGCGGCACGGATCACTGTATTCGGCTGC
AACTTTGTCATGCTTGACACTTTATCACTGATAAACATAATATGTCCACCAACTTATCAGTGATAAAGAA
TCCGCGCGTTCAATCGGACCAGCGGAGGCTGGTCCGGAGGCCAGACGTGAAACCCAACATACCCCTGATC
GTAATTCTGAGCACTGTCGCGCTCGACGCTGTCGGCATCGGCCTGATTATGCCGGTGCTGCCGGGCCTCC
TGCGCGATCTGGTTCACTCGAACGACGTCACCGCCCACTATGGCATTCTGCTGGCGCTGTATGCGTTGGT
GCAATTTGCCTGCGCACCTGTGCTGGGCGCGCTGTCGGATCGTTTCGGGCGGCGGCCAATCTTGCTCGTC
TCGCTGGCCGGCGCCAGATCTGGGGAACCCTGTGGTTGGCATGCACATACAAATGGACGAACGGATAAAC
CTTTTCACGCCCTTTTAAATATCCGATTATTCTAATAAACGCTCTTTTCTCTTAGGTTTACCCGCCAATA
TATCCTGTCAAACACTGATAGTTTAAACGTTGCGATTAAGAATTCGAGCTCGGTACCCCCCTACTCCAAA
AATGTCAAAGATACAGTCTCAGAAGACCAAAGGGCTATTGAGACTTTTCAACAAAGGGTAATTTCGGGAA
ACCTCCTCGGATTCCATTGCCCAGCTATCTGTCACTTCATCGAAAGGACAGTAGAAAAGGAAGGTGGCTC
CTACAAATGCCATCATTGCGATAAAGGAAAGGCTATCATTCAAGATGCCTCTGCCGACAGTGGTCCCAAA
GATGGACCCCCACCCACGAGGAGCATCGTGGAAAAAGAAGACGTTCCAACCACGTCTTCAAAGCAAGTGG
ATTGATGTGACATCTCCACTGACGTAAGGGATGACGCACAATCCCACTATCCTTCGCAAGACCCTTCCTC
TATATAAGGAAGTTCATTTCATTTGGAGAGGACAGCCCAAGCTTCGACTCTAGAGGATCCCCTTAAATCG
ATATGGAACGAGCTATACAAGGAAACGACGCTAGGGAACAAGCTAACAGTGAACGTTGGGATGGAGGATC
AGGAGGTACCACTTCTCCCTTCAAACTTCCTGACGAAAGTCCGAGTTGGACTGAGTGGCGGCTACATAAC
GATGAGACGAATTCGAATCAAGATAATCCCCTTGGTTTCAAGGAAAGCTGGGGTTTCGGGAAAGTTGTAT
TTAAGAGATATCTCAGATACGACAGGACGGAAGCTTCACTGCACAGAGTCCTTGGATCTTGGACGGGAGA
TTCGGTTAACTATGCAGCATCTCGATTTTTCGGTTTCGACCAGATCGGATGTACCTATAGTATTCGGTTT
CGAGGAGTTAGTATCACCGTTTCTGGAGGGTCTCGAACTCTTCAGCATCTCTGTGAGATGGCAATTCGGT
CTAAGCAAGAACTGCTACAGCTTGCCCCAATCGAAGTGGAAAGTAATGTATCAAGAGGATGCCCTGAAGG
TACTCAAACCTTCGAAAAAGAAAGCGAGTAAGTCGAGGGCGAGCTCGAATTCGGTACGCTGAAATCACCA
GTCTCTCTCTACAAATCTATCTCTCTCTATTTTCTCCATAAATAATGTGTGAGTAGTTTCCCGATAAGGG
AAATTAGGGTTCTTATAGGGTTTCGCTCATGTGTTGAGCATATAAGAAACCCTTAGTATGTATTTGTATT
TGTAAAATACTTCTATCAATAAAATTTCTAATTCCTAAAACCAAAATCCAGTACTAAAATCCAGATCTCC
CTGCAGGTCCCCAGATTAGCCTTTTCAATTTCAGAAAGAATGCTAACCCACAGATGGTTAGAGAGGCTTA
CGCAGCAGGTCTCATCAAGACGATCTACCCGAGCAATAATCTCCAGGAAATCAAATACCTTCCCAAGAAG
GTTAAAGATGCAGTCAAAAGATTCAGGACTAACTGCATCAAGAACACAGAGAAAGATATATTTCTCAAGA
TCAGAAGTACTATTCCAGTATGGACGATTCAAGGCTTGCTTCACAAACCAAGGCAAGTAATAGAGATTGG
AGTCTCTAAAAAGGTAGTTCCCACTGAATCAAAGGCCATGGAGTCAAAGATTCAAATAGAGGACCTAACA
GAACTCGCCGTAAAGACTGGCGAACAGTTCATACAGAGTCTCTTACGACTCAATGACAAGAAGAAAATCT
TCGTCAACATGGTGGAGCACGACACACTTGTCTACTCCAAAAATATCAAAGATACAGTCTCAGAAGACCA
AAGGGCAATTGAGACTTTTCAACAAAGGGTAATATCCGGAAACCTCCTCGGATTCCATTGCCCAGCTATC
TGTCACTTTATTGTGAAGATAGTGGAAAAGGAAGGTGGCTCCTACAAATGCCATCATTGCGATAAAGGAA
AGGCCATCGTTGAAGATGCCTCTGCCGACAGTGGTCCCAAAGATGGACCCCCACCCACGAGGAGCATCGT
GGAAAAAGAAGACGTTCCAACCACGTCTTCAAAGCAAGTGGATTGATGTGATATCTCCACTGACGTAAGG
GATGACGCACAATCCCACTATCCTTCGCAAGACCCTTCCTCTATATAAGGAAGTTCATTTCATTTGGAGA
GAACACGGGGGACTCTAGAGTTATCAACAAGTTTGTACAAAAAAGCAGGCTCCACCACTAGTATGGAAGA
CTCTCACTCAAAATCCCACTCTCACTCTCAGCAGCAGAATTCTTCTTCCGAGCAACTCAGAGATGGAATC
TCCTCCGTACATGACGGCAGTATCAGCTCAGGCGCCGCCGGATCCAATGGCGGTGCTAAATACAAGCTCA
TGACTCCTGCTAAGCTCCCGATCTCTAGGTCCACGTGTATCACCATCCCTCCCGGTCTCAGTCCTTCCTC
CTTCCTCGAATCTCCTGTTCTTCTCTCTAACATCAAAGCTGAGCCCTCTCCAACTACAGGTTCCTTCTCC
AAGCTTCAAGCAGTGCAAGGCTCTGGTGGGAACGCTGCACTCTTATTGACAAGAGGTTATTCCAGTGGCA
ATACATACAGTGAAAGAAAATCCAGCTGCTTTGAGTTCAAATTTGCTGGTGGATCTAGTTCTACATCAGG
ATTAGTTGCGGAACATGTGATTTCTACAGGTTTGAACCAACAACAAAATGAGCCATTAAAAGAAGTTCAA
GACCAAAGTCATCATCAATTGGTAGCAACTTCATCTCTGGCTAAGCACGAGATGGCATCATCAAAAGAAC
TGAGTTTATCTGCACCTATAAATGTTGATGATTCTTCAAAAGAAGAGAGCCTATCTGCACCTATTAATGT
TGACGCCATGAGTATGAGAGGTCAATCTAATACAAGCATGCAAGTTTCACTTGCTGATCATAAAGATGTA
TCATCAGTAACTGCTGAGAGATCATCAGATGATGGGTATAACTGGCGAAAGTATGGCCAGAAACTTGTAA
AAGGAAGTGAATTTCCAAGGAGCTATTACAAATGTACATACCCAAACTGTGAAGTGAAAAAGATATTTGA
GCGATCACCTGAAGGACAAATAGCTGAGATCGTTTATAAAGGTTCTCATGATCATCCTAAGCCCCAACTG
AGCCGTCGATTTACTCCTGGTGCTCTCATGTCCATCCAAGAAGATAAATTCTTTGTTGAGGACAAGTTCA
ACACCAATGCCCAACGTAAAATTGAGCCCGTTAGTACTCCCGTATCACCTCAGCAAGTGGATGCTGATGG
TCCTGAAGGGACAGTTTCACAGATGCAGGTCACTAATGATGATATGGATGAGGATGATCCATTTGTGAAA
AGAAGGAAAATGGATGGTGCAATGGATATAACACCAGTGATTAAGCCTATCCGTGAACCACGCGTTGTCG
TTCAAACTGTCAGTGAAGTTGATATATTGGATGATGGGTACCGGTGGCGCAAGTATGGACAGAAGGTGGT
CCGAGGCAATCCTAATCCTAGGAGCTATTATAAGTGCACCAATGCTGGATGCCCTGTCAGAAAACACGTG
GAGAGGGCTTCTCACGATCCCAAAGCTGTTATCACCACCTATGAAGGAAAACATAATCATGACGTACCAG
CTGCAAGGTCTAATAACCATGAAATGGCAGGAGTCACACCTGCAACTGGCGGCTCAAGGATCAGGGCAGA
AGAGACTTACTCTATTAATCTGGATCTAGGTGTTGGTATTGGATATGGTGTGGAGAATGGGAACAATAGG
CAACTTCACACCGTCCATAACCAAGTTCAAGTTTCACGTTCCGGTATGATGGTAGTGCAACCAGCTGCAA
TTGCGTCGCATTATGGTATTGTAAATGGTGGTATGAGCCGGTTTGGACCTATAGATAATCATGTTCAAGG
ACATGGTTTTGAGACTTTGCCTTTTCAACCTTCTACTCAATTTCCTCAAAACTGTGGAAAGATACTCTTG
GGCCCACCCGGGGACCCAGCTTTCTTGTACAAAGTGGTTGATAACAGCGGGTTAATTAACATCTTTTACC
CATACGATGTTCCTGACTATGCGGGCTATCCCTATGACGTCCCGGACTATGCAGGATCCTATCCATATGA
CGTTCCAGATTACGCTGCTCAGTGCAGCGCTTAGAGCTCGAATTTCCCCGATCGTTCAAACATTTGGCAA
TAAAGTTTCTTAAGATTGAATCCTGTTGCCGGTCTTGCGATGATTATCATATAATTTCTGTTGAATTACG
TTAAGCATGTAATAATTAACATGTAATGCATGACGTTATTTATGAGATGGGTTTTTATGATTAGAGTCCC
GCAATTATACATTTAATACGCGATAGAAAACAAAATATAGCGCGCAAACTAGGATAAATTATCGCGCGCG
GTGTCATCTATGTTACTAGATCGGGAATTAGCTTCATCAACGCAAGACATGCGCACGACCGTCTGACAGG
AGAGGAATTTCCGACGAGCACAGAAAGGACTTGCTCTTGGACGTAGGCCTATTTCTCAGGCACATGTATC
AAGTGTTCGGACGTGGGTTTTCGATGGTGTATCAGCCGCCGCCAACTGGGAGATGAGGAGGCTTTCTTGG
GGGGCAGTCAGCAGTTCATTTCACAAGACAGAGGAACTTGTAAGGAGATGCACTGATTTATCTTGGCGCA
AACCAGCAGGACGAATTAGTGGGAATAGCCCGCGAATATCTAAGTTATGCCTGTCGGCATGAGCAGAAAC
TTCCAATTCGAAACAGTTTGGAGAGGTTGTTTTTGGGCATACCTTTTGTTAGTCAGCCTCTCGATTGCTC
ATCGTCATTACACAGTACCGAAGTTTGATCGATCTAGTAACATAGATGACACCGCGCGCGATAATTTATC
CTAGTTTGCGCGCTATATTTTGTTTTCTATCGCGTATTAAATGTATAATTGCGGGACTCTAATCATAAAA
ACCCATCTCATAAATAACGTCATGCATTACATGTTAATTATTACATGCTTAACGTAATTCAACAGAAATT
ATATGATAATCATCGCAAGACCGGCAACAGGATTCAATCTTAAGAAACTTTATTGCCAAATGTTTGAACG
ATCTGCTTCGACGCACTCCTTCTTTACTCCACCATCTCGTCCTTATTGAAAACGTGGGTAGCACCAAAAC
GAATCAAGTCGCTGGAACTGAAGTTACCAATCACGCTGGATGATTTGCCAGTTGGATTAATCTTGCCTTT
CCCCGCATGAATAATATTGATGAATGCATGCGTGAGGGGTATTTCGATTTTGGCAATAGCTGCAATTGCC
GCGACATCCTCCAACGAGCATAATTCTTCAGAAAAATAGCGATGTTCCATGTTGTCAGGGCATGCATGAT
GCACGTTATGAGGTGACGGTGCTAGGCAGTATTCCCTCAAAGTTTCATAGTCAGTATCATATTCATCATT
GCATTCCTGCAAGAGAGAATTGAGACGCAATCCACACGCTGCGGCAACCTTCCGGCGTTCGTGGTCTATT
TGCTCTTGGACGTTGCAAACGTAAGTGTTGGATCCCGGTCGGCATCTACTCTATTCCTTTGCCCTCGGAC
GAGTGCTGGGGCGTCGGTTTCCACTATCGGCGAGTACTTCTACACAGCCATCGGTCCAGACGGCCGCGCT
TCTGCGGGCGATTTGTGTACGCCCGACAGTCCCGGCTCCGGATCGGACGATTGCGTCGCATCGACCCTGC
GCCCAAGCTGCATCATCGAAATTGCCGTCAACCAAGCTCTGATAGAGTTGGTCAAGACCAATGCGGAGCA
TATACGCCCGGAGCCGCGGCGATCCTGCAAGCTCCGGATGCCTCCGCTCGAAGTAGCGCGTCTGCTGCTC
CATACAAGCCAACCACGGCCTCCAGAAGAAGATGTTGGCGACCTCGTATTGGGAATCCCCGAACATCGCC
TCGCTCCAGTCAATGACCGCTGTTATGCGGCCATTGTCCGTCAGGACATTGTTGGAGCCGAAATCCGCGT
GCACGAGGTGCCGGACTTCGGGGCAGTCCTCGGCCCAAAGCATCAGCTCATCGAGAGCCTGCGCGACGGA
CGCACTGACGGTGTCGTCCATCACAGTTTGCCAGTGATACACATGGGGATCAGCAATCGCGCATATGAAA
TCACGCCATGTAGTGTATTGACCGATTCCTTGCGGTCCGAATGGGCCGAACCCGCTCGTCTGGCTAAGAT
CGGCCGCAGCGATCGCATCCATGGCCTCCGCGACCGGCTGCAGAACAGCGGGCAGTTCGGTTTCAGGCAG
GTCTTGCAACGTGACACCCTGTGCACGGCGGGAGATGCAATAGGTCAGGCTCTCGCTGAATTCCCCAATG
TCAAGCACTTCCGGAATCGGGAGCGCGGCCGATGCAAAGTGCCGATAAACATAACGATCTTTGTAGAAAC
CATCGGCGCAGCTATTTACCCGCAGGACATATCCACGCCCTCCTACATCGAAGCTGAAAGCACGAGATTC
TTCGCCCTCCGAGAGCTGCATCAGGTCGGAGACGCTGTCGAACTTTTCGATCAGAAACTTCTCGACAGAC
GTCGCGGTGAGTTCAGGCTTTTTCATATCGGGGTCGTCCTCTCCAAATGAAATGAACTTCCTTATATAGA
GGAAGGGTCTTGCGAAGGATAGTGGGATTGTGCGTCATCCCTTACGTCAGTGGAGATATCACATCAATCC
ACTTGCTTTGAAGACGTGGTTGGAACGTCTTCTTTTTCCACGATGCTCCTCGTGGGTGGGGGTCCATCTT
TGGGACCACTGTCGGCAGAGGCATCTTGAACGATAGCCTTTCCTTTATCGCAATGATGGCATTTGTAGGT
GCCACCTTCCTTTTCTACTGTCCTTTTGATGAAGTGACAGATAGCTGGGCAATGGAATCCGAGGAGGTTT
CCCGATATTACCCTTTGTTGAAAAGTCTCAATAGCCCTTTGGTCTTCTGAGACTGTATCTTTGATATTCT
TGGAGTAGACGAGAGTGTCGTGCTCCACCATGTTGACGGATCTCTAGGACGCGTCCTAGAAGCTAATTCA
CTGGCCGTCGTTTTACAACGTCGTGACTGGGAAAACCCTGGCGTTACCCAACTTAATCGCCTTGCAGCAC
ATCCCCCTTTCGCCAGCTGGCGTAATAGCGAAGAGGCCCGCACCGATCGCCCTTCCCAACAGTTGCGCAG
CCTGAATG
[44 nt withheld, positions 9599-9642]
C
[141 nt withheld, positions 9644-9784]
CCTTTGACGTTGGAGTCCACGTTCTTT
[37 nt withheld, positions 9812-9848]
ACCCTATCTCGGGCTATTCTTTTGATTTATAAGGGATTTTGCCGATTTCGGAACCACCATCAAACAGGAT
TTTCGCCTGCTGGGGCAAACCAGCGTGGACCGCTTGCTGCAACTCTCTCAGGGCCAGGCGGTGAAGGGCA
ATCAGCTGTTGCCCGTCTCACTGGTGAAAAGAAAAACCACCCCAGTACATTAAAAACGTCCGCAATGTGT
TATTAAGTTGTCTAAGCGTCAATTTGTTTACACCACAATATATCCTGCCACCAGCCAGCCAACAGCTCCC
CGACCGGCAGCTCGGCACAAAATCACCACTCGATACAGGCAGCCCATCAGTCCGGGACGGCGTCAGCGGG
AGAGCCGTTGTAAGGCGGCAGACTTTGCTCATGTTACCGATGCTATTCGGAAGAACGGCAACTAAGCTGC
CGGGTTTGAAACACGGATGATCTCGCGGAGGGTAGCATGTTGATTGTAACGATGACAGAGCGTTGCTGCC
TGTGATCAAATATCATCTCCCTCGCAGAGATCCGAATTATCAGCCTTCTTATTCATTTCTCGCTTAACCG
TGACAGGCTGTCGATCTTGAGAACTATGCCGACATAATAGGAAATCGCTGGATAAAGCCGCTGAGGAAGC
TGAGTGGCGCTATTTCTTTAGAAGTGAACGTTGACGATATCAACTCCCCTATCCATTGCTCACCGAATGG
TACAGGTCGGGGACCCGAAGTTCCGACTGTCGGCCTGATGCATCCCCGGCTGATCGACCCCAGATCTGGG
GCTGAGAAAGCCCAGTAAGGAAACAACTGTAGGTTCGAGTCGCGAGATCCCCCGGAACCAAAGGAAGTAG
GTTAAACCCGCTCCGATCAGGCCGAGCCACGCCAGGCCGAGAACATTGGTTCCTGTAGGCATCGGGATTG
GCGGATCAAACACTAAAGCTACTGGAACGAGCAGAAGTCCTCCGGCCGCCAGTTGCCAGGCGGTAAAGGT
GAGCAGAGGCACGGGAGGTTGCCACTTGCGGGTCAGCACGGTTCCGAACGCCATGGAAACCGCCCCCGCC
AGGCCCGCTGCGACGCCGACAGGATCTAGCGCTGCGTTTGGTGTCAACACCAACAGCGCCACGCCCGCAG
TTCCGCAAATAGCCCCCAGGACCGCCATCAATCGTATCGGGCTACCTAGCAGAGCGGCAGAGATGAACAC
GACCATCAGCGGCTGCACAGCGCCTACCGTCGCCGCGACCCCGCCCGGCAGGCGGTAGACCGAAATAAAC
AACAAGCTCCAGAATAGCGAAATATTAAGTGCGCCGAGGATGAAGATGCGCATCCACCAGATTCCCGTTG
GAATCTGTCGGACGATCATCACGAGCAATAAACCCGCCGGCAACGCCCGCAGCAGCATACCGGCGACCCC
TCGGCCTCGCTGTTCGGGCTCCACGAAAACGCCGGACAGATGCGCCTTGTGAGCGTCCTTGGGGCCGTCC
TCCTGTTTGAAGACCGACAGCCCAATGATCTCGCCGTCGATGTAGGCGCCGAATGCCACGGCATCTCGCA
ACCGTTCAGCGAACGCCTCCATGGGCTTTTTCTCCTCGTGCTCGTAAACGGACCCGAACATCTCTGGAGC
TTTCTTCAGGGCCGACAATCGGATCTCGCGGAAATCCTGCACGTCGGCCGCTCCAAGCCGTCGAATCTGA
GCCTTAATCACAATTGTCAATTTTAATCCTCTGTTTATCGGCAGTTCGTAGAGCGCGCCGTGCGTCCCGA
GCGATACTGAGCGAAGCAAGTGCGTCGAGCAGTGCCCGCTTGTTCCTGAAATGCCAGTAAAGCGCTGGCT
GCTGAACCCCCAGCCGGAACTGACCCCACAAGGCCCTAGCGTTTGCAATGCACCAGGTCATCATTGACCC
AGGCGTGTTCCACCAGGCCGCTGCCTCGCAACTCTTCGCAGGCTTCGCCGACCTGCTCGCGCCACTTCTT
CACGCGGGTGGAATCCGATCCGCACATGAGGCGGAAGGTTTCCAGCTTGAGCGGGTACGGCTCCCGGTGC
GAGCTGAAATAGTCGAACATCCGTCGGGCCGTCGGCGACAGCTTGCGGTACTTCTCCCATATGAATTTCG
TGTAGTGGTCGCCAGCAAACAGCACGACGATTTCCTCGTCGATCAGGACCTGGCAACGGGACGTTTTCTT
GCCACGGTCCAGGACGCGGAAGCGGTGCAGCAGCGACACCGATTCCAGGTGCCCAACGCGGTCGGACGTG
AAGCCCATCGCCGTCGCCTGTAGGCGCGACAGGCATTCCTCGGCCTTCGTGTAATACCGGCCATTGATCG
ACCAGCCCAGGTCCTGGCAAAGCTCGTAGAACGTGAAGGTGATCGGCTCGCCGATAGGGGTGCGCTTCGC
GTACTCCAACACCTGCTGCCACACCAGTTCGTCATCGTCGGCCCGCAGCTCGACGCCGGTGTAGGTGATC
TTCACGTCCTTGTTGACGTGGAAAATGACCTTGTTTTGCAGCGCCTCGCGCGGGATTTTCTTGTTGCGCG
TGGTGAACAGGGCAGAGCGGGCCGTGTCGTTTGGCATCGCTCGCATCGTGTCCGGCCACGGCGCAATATC
GAACAAGGAAAGCTGCATTTCCTTGATCTGCTGCTTCGTGTGTTTCAGCAACGCGGCCTGCTTGGCCTCG
CTGACCTGTTTTGCCAGGTCCTCGCCGGCGGTTTTTCGCTTCTTGGTCGTCATAGTTCCTCGCGTGTCGA
TGGTCATCGACTTCGCCAAACCTGCCGCCTCCTGTTCGAGACGACGCGAACGCTCCACGGCGGCCGATGG
CGCGGGCAGGGCAGGGGGAGCCAGTTGCACGCTGTCGCGCTCGATCTTGGCCGTAGCTTGCTGGACCATC
GAGCCGACGGACTGGAAGGTTTCGCGGGGCGCACGCATGACGGTGCGGCTTGCGATGGTTTCGGCATCCT
CGGCGGAAAACCCCGCGTCGATCAGTTCTTGCCTGTATGCCTTCCGGTCAAACGTCCGATTCATTCACCC
TCCTTGCGGGATTGCCCCGACTCACGCCGGGGCAATGTGCCCTTATTCCTGATTTGACCCGCCTGGTGCC
TTGGTGTCCAGATAATCCACCTTATCGGCAATGAAGTCGGTCCCGTAGACCGTCTGGCCGTCCTTCTCGT
ACTTGGTATTCCGAATCTTGCCCTGCACGAATACCAGCGACCCCTTGCCCAAATACTTGCCGTGGGCCTC
GGCCTGAGAGCCAAAACACTTGATGCGGAAGAAGTCGGTGCGCTCCTGCTTGTCGCCGGCATCGTTGCGC
CACATCTAGGTACTAAAACAATTCATCCAGTAAAATATAATATTTTATTTTCTCCCAATCAGGCTTGATC
CCCAGTAAGTCAAAAAATAGCTCGACATACTGTTCTTCCCCGATATCCTCCCTGATCGACCGGACGCAGA
AGGCAATGTCATACCACTTGTCCGCCCTGCCGCTTCTCCCAAGATCAATAAAGCCACTTACTTTGCCATC
TTTCACAAAGATGTTGCTGTCTCCCAGGTCGCCGTGGGAAAAGACAAGTTCCTCTTCGGGCTTTTCCGTC
TTTAAAAAATCATACAGCTCGCGCGGATCTTTAAATGGAGTGTCTTCTTCCCAGTTTTCGCAATCCACAT
CGGCCAGATCGTTATTCAGTAAGTAATCCAATTCGGCTAAGCGGCTGTCTAAGCTATTCGTATAGGGACA
ATCCGATATGTCGATGGAGTGAAAGAGCCTGATGCACTCCGCATACAGCTCGATAATCTTTTCAGGGCTT
TGTTCATCTTCATACTCTTCCGAGCAAAGGACGCCATCGGCCTCACTCATGAGCAGATTGCTCCAGCCAT
CATGCCGTTCAAAGTGCAGGACCTTTGGAACAGGCAGCTTTCCTTCCAGCAATAGCATCATGTCCTTTTC
CCGTTCCACATCATAGGTGGTCCCTTTATACCGGCTGTCCGTCATTTTTAAATATAGGTTTTCATTTTCT
CCCACCAGCTTATATACCTTAGCAGGAGACATTCCTTCCGTATCTTTTACGCAGCGGTATTTTTCGATCA
GTTTTTTCAATTCCGGTGATATTCTCATTTTAGCCATTTATTATTTCCTTCCTCTTTTCTACAGTATTTA
AAGATACCCCAAGAAGCTAATTATAACAAGACGAACTCCAATTCACTGTTCCTTGCATTCTAAAACCTTA
AATACCAGAAAACAGCTTTTTCAAAGTTGTTTTCAAAGTTGGCGTATAACATAGTATCGACGGAGCCGAT
TTTGAAACCACAATTATGGGTGATGCTGCCAACTTACTGATTTAGTGTATGATGGTGTTTTTGAGGTGCT
CCAGTGGCTTCTGTTTCTATCAGCTGTCCCTCCTGTTCAGCTACTGACGGGGTGGTGCGTAACGGCAAAA
GCACCGCCGGACATCAGCGCTATCTCTGCTCTCACTGCCGTAAAACATGGCAACTGCAGTTCACTTACAC
CGCTTCTCAACCCGGTACGCACCAGAAAATCATTGATATGGCCATGAATGGCGTTGGATGCCGGGCAACA
GCCCGCATTATGGGCGTTGGCCTCAACACGATTTTACGTCACTTAAAAAACTCAGGCCGCAGTCGGTAAC
CTCGCGCATACAGCCGGGCAGTGACGTCATCGTCTGCGCGGAAATGGACGAACAGTGGGGCTATGTCGGG
GCTAAATCGCGCCAGCGCTGGCTGTTTTACGCGTATGACAGTCTCCGGAAGACGGTTGTTGCGCACGTAT
TCGGTGAACGCACTATGGCGACGCTGGGGCGTCTTATGAGCCTGCTGTCACCCTTTGACGTGGTGATATG
GATGACGGATGGCTGGCCGCTGTATGAATCCCGCCTGAAGGGAAAGCTGCACGTAATCAGCAAGCGATAT
ACGCAGCGAATTGAGCGGCATAACCTGAATCTGAGGCAGCACCTGGCACGGCTGGGACGGAAGTCGCTGT
CGTTCTCAAAATCGGTGGAGCTGCATGACAAAGTCATCGGGCATTATCTGAACATAAAACACTATCAATA
AGTTGGAGTCATTACCCAATTATGATAGAATTTACAAGCTATAAGGTTATTGTCCTGGGTTTCAAGCATT
AGTCCATGCAAGTTTTTATGCTTTGCCCATTCTATAGATATATTGATAAGCGCGCTGCCTATGCCTTGCC
CCCTGAAATCCTTACATACGGCGATATCTTCTATATAAAAGATATATTATCTTATCAGTATTGTCAATAT
ATTCAAGGCAATCTGCCTCCTCATCCTCTTCATCCTCTTCGTCTTGGTAGCTTTTTAAATATGGCGCTTC
ATAGAGTAATTCTGTAAAGGTCCAATTCTCGTTTTCATACCTCGGTATAATCTTACCTATCACCTCAAAT
GGTTCGCTGGGTTTATCGCACCCCCGAACACGAGCACGGCACCCGCGACCACTATGCCAAGAATGCCCAA
GGTAAAAATTGCCGGCCCCGCCATGAAGTCCGTGAATGCCCCGACGGCCGAAGTGAAGGGCAGGCCGCCA
CCCAGGCCGCCGCCCTCACTGCCCGGCACCTGGTCGCTGAATGTCGATGCCAGCACCTGCGGCACGTCAA
TGCTTCCGGGCGTCGCGCTCGGGCTGATCGCCCATCCCGTTACTGCCCCGATCCCGGCAATGGCAAGGAC
TGCCAGCGCTGCCATTTTTGGGGTGAGGCCGTTCGCGGCCGAGGGGCGCAGCCCCTGGGGGGATGGGAGG
CCCGCGTTAGCGGGCCGGGAGGGTTCGAGAAGGGGGGGCACCCCCCTTCGGCGTGCGCGGTCACGCGCAC
AGGGCGCAGCCCTGGTTAAAAACAAGGTTTATAAATATTGGTTTAAAAGCAGGTTAAAAGACAGGTTAGC
GGTGGCCGAAAAACGGGCGGAAACCCTTGCAAATGCTGGATTTTCTGCCTGTGGACAGCCCCTCAAATGT
CAATAGGTGCGCCCCTCATCTGTCAGCACTCTGCCCCTCAAGTGTCAAGGATCGCGCCCCTCATCTGTCA
GTAGTCGCGCCCCTCAAGTGTCAATACCGCAGGGCACTTATCCCCAGGCTTGTCCACATCATCTGTGGGA
AACTCGCGTAAAATCAGGCGTTTTCGCCGATTTGCGAGGCTGGCCAGCTCCACGTCGCCGGCCGAAATCG
AGCCTGCCCCTCATCTGTCAACGCCGCGCCGGGTGAGTCGGCCCCTCAAGTGTCAACGTCCGCCCCTCAT
CTGTCAGTGAGGGCCAAGTTTTCCGCGAGGTATCCACAACGCCGGCGGCCGCGGTGTCTCGCACACGGCT
TCGACGGCGTTTCTGGCGCGTTTGCAGGGCCATAGACGGCCGCCAGCCCAGCGGCGAGGGCAACCAGCCC
GGTGAGCGTCGGAAAGGCGC
